>Addgene plasmid #133766 | pEGFP-C1-RhebL1 | addgene full sequence | sequence record 264558 | Addgene NGS Result
ATGCATTAGTTATTAATAGTAATCAATTACGGGGTCATTAGTTCATAGCCCATATATGGAGTTCCGCGTT
ACATAACTTACGGTAAATGGCCCGCCTGGCTGACCGCCCAACGACCCCCGCCCATTGACGTCAATAATGA
CGTATGTTCCCATAGTAACGCCAATAGGGACTTTCCATTGACGTCAATGGGTGGAGTATTTACGGTAAAC
TGCCCACTTGGCAGTACATCAAGTGTATCATATGCCAAGTACGCCCCCTATTGACGTCAATGACGGTAAA
TGGCCCGCCTGGCATTATGCCCAGTACATGACCTTATGGGACTTTCCTACTTGGCAGTACATCTACGTAT
TAGTCATCGCTATTACCATGGTGATGCGGTTTTGGCAGTACATCAATGGGCGTGGATAGCGGTTTGACTC
ACGGGGATTTCCAAGTCTCCGCCCCATTGACGCAAATGGGCGGTAGGCGTGTACGGTGGGAGGTCTATAT
AAGCAGAGCTGGTTTAGTGAACCGTCAGATCCGCTAGCGCTACCGGTCGCCACCATGGTGAGCAAGGGCG
AGGAGCTGTTCACCGGGGTGGTGCCCATCCTGGTCGAGCTGGACGGCGACGTAAACGGCCACAAGTTCAG
CGTGTCCGGCGAGGGCGAGGGCGATGCCACCTACGGCAAGCTGACCCTGAAGTTCATCTGCACCACCGGC
AAGCTGCCCGTGCCCTGGCCCACCCTCGTGACCACCCTGACCTACGGCGTGCAGTGCTTCAGCCGCTACC
CCGACCACATGAAGCAGCACGACTTCTTCAAGTCCGCCATGCCCGAAGGCTACGTCCAGGAGCGCACCAT
CTTCTTCAAGGACGACGGCAACTACAAGACCCGCGCCGAGGTGAAGTTCGAGGGCGACACCCTGGTGAAC
CGCATCGAGCTGAAGGGCATCGACTTCAAGGAGGACGGCAACATCCTGGGGCACAAGCTGGAGTACAACT
ACAACAGCCACAACGTCTATATCATGGCCGACAAGCAGAAGAACGGCATCAAGGTGAACTTCAAGATCCG
CCACAACATCGAGGACGGCAGCGTGCAGCTCGCCGACCACTACCAGCAGAACACCCCCATCGGCGACGGC
CCCGTGCTGCTGCCCGACAACCACTACCTGAGCACCCAGTCCGCCCTGAGCAAAGACCCCAACGAGAAGC
GCGATCACATGGTCCTGCTGGAGTTCGTGACCGCCGCCGGGATCACTCTCGGCATGGACGAGCTGTACAA
GTCCGGACTCAGATCTCGAGCTCAAGCTTCGAATTCTGCAGTCGACGGTACCGCGGGCCCAATGCCGCTA
GTCCGCTACAGGAAGGTGGTCATCCTCGGATACCGCTGTGTAGGGAAGACATCTTTGGCACATCAATTTG
TGGAAGGCGAGTTCTCGGAAGGCTACGATCCTACAGTGGAGAATACTTACAGCAAGATAGTGACTCTTGG
CAAAGATGAGTTTCACCTACATCTGGTGGACACAGCAGGGCAGGATGAGTACAGCATTCTGCCCTATTCA
TTCATCATTGGGGTCCATGGTTATGTGCTTGTGTATTCTGTCACCTCTCTGCATAGCTTCCAAGTCATTG
AGAGTCTGTACCAAAAGCTACATGAAGGCCATGGGAAAACCCGGGTGCCAGTGGTTCTAGTGGGGAACAA
GGCAGATCTCTCTCCAGAGAGAGAGGTACAGGCAGTTGAAGGAAAGAAGCTGGCAGAGTCCTGGGGTGCG
ACATTTATGGAGTCATCTGCTCGAGAGAATCAGCTGACTCAAGGCATCTTCACCAAAGTCATCCAGGAGA
TTGCCCGTGTGGAGAATTCCTATGGGCAAGAGCGTCGCTGCCATCTCATGTGAGGGATCCACCGGATCTA
GATAACTGATCATAATCAGCCATACCACATTTGTAGAGGTTTTACTTGCTTTAAAAAACCTCCCACACCT
CCCCCTGAACCTGAAACATAAAATGAATGCAATTGTTGTTGTTAACTTGTTTATTGCAGCTTATAATGGT
TACAAATAAAGCAATAGCATCACAAATTTCACAAATAAAGCATTTTTTTCACTGCATTCTAGTTGTGGTT
TGTCCAAACTCATCAATGTATCTTAACGCGTAAATTGTAAGCGTTAATATTTTGTTAAAATTCGCGTTAA
ATTTTTGTTAAATCAGCTCATTTTTTAACCAATAGGCCGAAATCGGCAAAATCCCTTATAAATCAAAAGA
ATAGACCGAGATAGGGT
[37 nt withheld, positions 2258-2294]
AAAGAACGTGGACTCCAACGTCAAAGG
[49 nt withheld, positions 2322-2370]
T
[91 nt withheld, positions 2372-2462]
G
[124 nt withheld, positions 2464-2587]
CAGGTGGCACTTTTCGGGGAAATGTGCGCGGAACCCCTATTTGTTTATTTTTCTAAATACATTCAAATAT
GTATCCGCTCATGAGACAATAACCCTGATAAATGCTTCAATAATATTGAAAAAGGAAGAGTCCTGAGGCG
GAAAGAACCAGCTGTGGAATGTGTGTCAGTTAGGGTGTGGAAAGTCCCCAGGCTCCCCAGCAGGCAGAAG
TATGCAAAGCATGCATCTCAATTAGTCAGCAACCAGGTGTGGAAAGTCCCCAGGCTCCCCAGCAGGCAGA
AGTATGCAAAGCATGCATCTCAATTAGTCAGCAACCATAGTCCCGCCCCTAACTCCGCCCATCCCGCCCC
TAACTCCGCCCAGTTCCGCCCATTCTCCGCCCCATGGCTGACTAATTTTTTTTATTTATGCAGAGGCCGA
GGCCGCCTCGGCCTCTGAGCTATTCCAGAAGTAGTGAGGAGGCTTTTTTGGAGGCCTAGGCTTTTGCAAA
GATCGATCAAGAGACAGGATGAGGATCGTTTCGCATGATTGAACAAGATGGATTGCACGCAGGTTCTCCG
GCCGCTTGGGTGGAGAGGCTATTCGGCTATGACTGGGCACAACAGACAATCGGCTGCTCTGATGCCGCCG
TGTTCCGGCTGTCAGCGCAGGGGCGCCCGGTTCTTTTTGTCAAGACCGACCTGTCCGGTGCCCTGAATGA
ACTGCAAGACGAGGCAGCGCGGCTATCGTGGCTGGCCACGACGGGCGTTCCTTGCGCAGCTGTGCTCGAC
GTTGTCACTGAAGCGGGAAGGGACTGGCTGCTATTGGGCGAAGTGCCGGGGCAGGATCTCCTGTCATCTC
ACCTTGCTCCTGCCGAGAAAGTATCCATCATGGCTGATGCAATGCGGCGGCTGCATACGCTTGATCCGGC
TACCTGCCCATTCGACCACCAAGCGAAACATCGCATCGAGCGAGCACGTACTCGGATGGAAGCCGGTCTT
GTCGATCAGGATGATCTGGACGAAGAGCATCAGGGGCTCGCGCCAGCCGAACTGTTCGCCAGGCTCAAGG
CGAGCATGCCCGACGGCGAGGATCTCGTCGTGACCCATGGCGATGCCTGCTTGCCGAATATCATGGTGGA
AAATGGCCGCTTTTCTGGATTCATCGACTGTGGCCGGCTGGGTGTGGCGGACCGCTATCAGGACATAGCG
TTGGCTACCCGTGATATTGCTGAAGAGCTTGGCGGCGAATGGGCTGACCGCTTCCTCGTGCTTTACGGTA
TCGCCGCTCCCGATTCGCAGCGCATCGCCTTCTATCGCCTTCTTGACGAGTTCTTCTGAGCGGGACTCTG
GGGTTCGAAATGACCGACCAAGCGACGCCCAACCTGCCATCACGAGATTTCGATTCCACCGCCGCCTTCT
ATGAAAGGTTGGGCTTCGGAATCGTTTTCCGGGACGCCGGCTGGATGATCCTCCAGCGCGGGGATCTCAT
GCTGGAGTTCTTCGCCCACCCTAGGGGGAGGCTAACTGAAACACGGAAGGAGACAATACCGGAAGGAACC
CGCGCTATGACGGCAATAAAAAGACAGAATAAAACGCACGGTGTTGGGTCGTTTGTTCATAAACGCGGGG
TTCGGTCCCAGGGCTGGCACTCTGTCGATACCCCACCGAGACCCCATTGGGGCCAATACGCCCGCGTTTC
TTCCTTTTCCCCACCCCACCCCCCAAGTTCGGGTGAAGGCCCAGGGCTCGCAGCCAACGTCGGGGCGGCA
GGCCCTGCCATAGCCTCAGGTTACTCATATATACTTTAGATTGATTTAAAACTTCATTTTTAATTTAAAA
GGATCTAGGTGAAGATCCTTTTTGATAATCTCATGACCAAAATCCCTTAACGTGAGTTTTCGTTCCACTG
AGCGTCAGACCCCGTAGAAAAGATCAAAGGATCTTCTTGAGATCCTTTTTTTCTGCGCGTAATCTGCTGC
TTGCAAACAAAAAAACCACCGCTACCAGCGGTGGTTTGTTTGCCGGATCAAGAGCTACCAACTCTTTTTC
CGAAGGTAACTGGCTTCAGCAGAGCGCAGATACCAAATACTGTTCTTCTAGTGTAGCCGTAGTTAGGCCA
CCACTTCAAGAACTCTGTAGCACCGCCTACATACCTCGCTCTGCTAATCCTGTTACCAGTGGCTGCTGCC
AGTGGCGATAAGTCGTGTCTTACCGGGTTGGACTCAAGACGATAGTTACCGGATAAGGCGCAGCGGTCGG
GCTGAACGGGGGGTTCGTGCACACAGCCCAGCTTGGAGCGAACGACCTACACCGAACTGAGATACCTACA
GCGTGAGCTATGAGAAAGCGCCACGCTTCCCGAAGGGAGAAAGGCGGACAGGTATCCGGTAAGCGGCAGG
GTCGGAACAGGAGAGCGCACGAGGGAGCTTCCAGGGGGAAACGCCTGGTATCTTTATAGTCCTGTCGGGT
TTCGCCACCTCTGACTTGAGCGTCGATTTTTGTGATGCTCGTCAGGGGGGCGGAGCCTATGGAAAAACGC
CAGCAACGCGGCCTTTTTACGGTTCCTGGCCTTTTGCTGGCCTTTTGCTCACATGTTCTTTCCTGCGTTA
TCCCCTGATTCTGTGGATAACCGTATTACCGCC
Features (pLannotate 1.2.2; 16 found; start..end, strand, type, name):
     67..370     +  enhancer       CMV enhancer: human cytomegalovirus immediate early enhancer
    371..452     +  promoter       CMV promoter (fragment): human cytomegalovirus (CMV) immediate early promoter
    449..500     +  promoter       CMVd2 promoter: truncated human cytomegalovirus (CMV) immediate early promoter that yields moderately reduced expression relative to the full-length promoter
    545..1261    +  CDS            EGFP: EGFP is a basic (constitutively fluorescent) green fluorescent protein published in 1996, derived from Aequorea victoria. It is reported to be a rapidly-maturing weak dimer with moderate acid sensitivity.
   1262..1320    +  misc_feature   MCS (fragment): multiple cloning site
   1322..1870    +  CDS            RHEBL1: REBL1_HUMAN - Experimental evidence at protein level: Swiss-Prot protein existence level 1. Binds GTP and exhibits intrinsic GTPase activity. May activate NF-kappa-B-mediated gene transcription. Promotes signal transduction through MTOR, activates RPS6KB1, and is a downstream target of the small GTPase-activating proteins TSC1 and TSC2. From Homo sapiens (Human).
   1897..1981    +  CDS            large T antigen (fragment): large T antigen from SV40 (simian virus 40)
   2004..2125    +  polyA_signal   SV40 poly(A) signal: SV40 polyadenylation signal
   2159..2587    -  rep_origin     f1 ori (sequence partly withheld): f1 bacteriophage origin of replication; arrow indicates direction of (+) strand synthesis
   2614..2718    +  promoter       AmpR promoter: bla
   2720..3077    +  promoter       SV40 promoter: SV40 enhancer and early promoter
   3112..3906    +  CDS            NeoR/KanR: aminoglycoside phosphotransferase from Tn5; aph(3')-II (or nptII); confers resistance to neomycin, kanamycin, and G418 (Geneticin®)
   3927..4079    +  CDS            ble (fragment): BLE_KLEPN - Experimental evidence at protein level: Swiss-Prot protein existence level 1. Binding protein with a strong affinity to the bleomycin family of antibiotics. Binds to CL990; an antimitotic-antibiotic compound. From Klebsiella pneumoniae.
   4138..4185    +  polyA_signal   HSV TK poly(A) signal: herpes simplex virus thymidine kinase polyadenylation signal (Cole and Stacy, 1985)
   4276..4292    -  polyA_signal   bGH poly(A) signal (fragment): bovine growth hormone polyadenylation signal
   4514..5102    +  rep_origin     ori: high-copy-number ColE1/pMB1/pBR322/pUC origin of replication
