[The description below was written by a language model from this plasmid's Addgene catalogue record and pLannotate feature annotations shown in this document.]
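Description:
pEGFP-C1-RhebL1 is a mammalian expression plasmid built on the Clontech pEGFP-C1 backbone that produces human RhebL1 (Ras homolog enriched in brain-like protein 1, gene RHEBL1) fused at its N terminus to EGFP. Transcription is driven by the human cytomegalovirus immediate early enhancer and promoter. The EGFP coding sequence is followed by a short remnant of the multiple cloning site that acts as a linker, then the roughly 550 bp RhebL1 open reading frame, which was inserted by Gibson assembly. An SV40 polyadenylation signal terminates the transcript. Placing the fluorescent protein at the N terminus leaves the C-terminal end of the small GTPase free.

The plasmid replicates in E. coli from a high-copy ColE1/pUC-type origin and also carries an f1 phage origin. A single Tn5 aminoglycoside phosphotransferase gene (NeoR/KanR) serves both hosts. A bacterial bla-type promoter drives it for kanamycin selection in bacteria, while the SV40 enhancer and early promoter, paired with an HSV TK polyadenylation signal, drives it in mammalian cells for G418 selection of stable transfectants. Short annotated fragments of SV40 large T antigen, ble and a bGH poly(A) signal appear to be backbone remnants or partial matches rather than functional elements. The sequenced record is 5,210 nt, slightly shorter than the catalogue's stated total of 5,284 bp.

RhebL1 is annotated as a GTP-binding protein that promotes mTOR signalling downstream of TSC1 and TSC2. The construct is intended for transient or stable expression of the GFP-tagged protein in mammalian cells. The associated study on Rheb membrane interactions and mTORC1 activation suggests use in imaging subcellular localisation and in functional signalling experiments.
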