Addgene plasmid #133766: pEGFP-C1-RhebL1
Purpose: Expresses GFP-tagged RhebL1 in mammalian cells
Depositing lab: Shawn Ferguson. Publication: Weak membrane interactions allow Rheb to activate mTORC1 signaling without major lysosome enrichment. Angarola B, Ferguson SM. Mol Biol Cell. 2019 Oct 15;30(22):2750-2760. doi: 10.1091/mbc.E19-03-0146. Epub 2019 Sep 18. PubMed 31532697.
Backbone
  Vector backbone: pEGFP-C1
  Backbone manufacturer: Clontech
  Backbone size w/o insert (bp): 4500
  Total vector size (bp): 5284
  Vector type: Mammalian Expression
  Selectable markers: Neomycin (select with G418)
Growth in bacteria
  Bacterial resistance: Kanamycin, 50 μg/mL
  Growth temperature: 37°C
  Growth strain: DH5alpha
  Copy number: Unknown
Gene/Insert
  Gene/Insert name: RhebL1 (alt name: Ras Homolog Enriched In Brain-Like Protein 1)
  Species: H. sapiens (human)
  Insert size (bp): 552
  GenBank ID: NM_144593.3
  Entrez Gene: RHEBL1 (a.k.a. RHEBL1c)
  Promoter: CMV
  Tag / fusion protein: EGFP (N terminal on insert)
  Cloning method: Gibson Cloning
  Sequencing primers: 5′ CATGGTCCTGCTGGAGTTCGTG; 3′ GAAATTTGTGATGCTATTGC
Terms and licenses: Academic/Nonprofit Terms; Industry Terms: Not Available to Industry
Depositor comments: Please visit https://www.biorxiv.org/content/10.1101/513473v3 for bioRxiv preprint.
How to cite: pEGFP-C1-RhebL1 was a gift from Shawn Ferguson (Addgene plasmid # 133766 ; http://n2t.net/addgene:133766 ; RRID:Addgene_133766)
